>Addgene plasmid #20881 | pGL-p27UTR | addgene partial sequence | sequence record 26661 | 20881 with Luc-F
GTGTTTGTGGANGAAGTACCGAAAGGTCTTACCGGAAAACTCGACGCAAGAAAAATCAGAGAGATCCTCA
TAAAGGCCAAGAAGGGCGGAAAGATCGCCGTGTAATTCTAGGCGTTCTAGCCTCGAGACAGCTCCGAATT
AAGAATATTTCCTTGTTTATTAGATACATCACTGCTTTATGAAGCAAGGAAGATATACATGAAAAAATTT
AAATACATATCGCTGACTCCATTGAATGGACATCCTGTATAAGCACTGAGAAAGCAAAAACAATAACACT
AAAATTTTAGGCACTCTTAAACCATCTGCCTCTAAAAGCATTGGATGTAGCATTGCGCAATTAGGTTGTT
CCTTATTTGCTTTGTTGTACTACCTGTGTATATAGTTTTTATCTTTTACTCTGTAGCACATAAACGTTAG
GGATGGGAGGGCAGGGTGGGGCTGAGGAGTCAGCATGGGGGTGAAGAACTTGCTTCAATTTGTAGCAAGG
AGAAAAATATTTGACTTGCATAAAGAGAAGCAACCTGGGTGGGGGTGGGGGGGGGAAGGGTTTGAATTCC
TTTCTTTAAAGATGTAGTGTCCCTTTCGGTAAGAATGGATCCTTTATTTTTAAAATAATCAAA
