[The description below was written by a language model from this plasmid's Addgene catalogue record.]
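Description:
pGL-p27UTR is a mammalian luciferase reporter plasmid built on Promega's pGL3-Control backbone (about 5.3 kb without insert). It carries roughly 1.3 kb of the 3′ untranslated region of mouse Cdkn1b, the gene encoding the cyclin-dependent kinase inhibitor p27Kip1. The plasmid is maintained at high copy number in standard E. coli cloning strains under ampicillin selection. The record gives no feature table, so individual elements are not listed. As a general matter, pGL3-Control expresses firefly luciferase constitutively from SV40 promoter and enhancer elements, followed by an SV40 late polyadenylation signal.

The UTR fragment was inserted by restriction cloning, with NheI named as both the 5′ and 3′ cloning site and both sites destroyed in the process. This suggests ligation through compatible ends rather than a regenerated NheI site. The record does not state the exact position or orientation of the insert. For a 3′UTR reporter, the fragment would be expected to sit downstream of the luciferase coding sequence, so that it becomes part of the reporter transcript.

In that arrangement, luciferase output reflects post-transcriptional regulation acting through the p27 3′UTR, such as microRNA-mediated repression or changes in mRNA stability. The associated publication concerns embryonic stem cell-specific microRNAs that regulate the G1-S transition. This is consistent with using the construct in transient transfection assays to test whether candidate microRNAs target Cdkn1b, typically alongside a normalising control reporter.
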