Addgene plasmid #20881: pGL-p27UTR
Depositing lab: Robert Blelloch. Depositing organization: University of California, San Francisco (UCSF). Publication: Embryonic stem cell-specific microRNAs regulate the G1-S transition and promote rapid proliferation. Wang Y, Baskerville S, Shenoy A, Babiarz JE, Baehner L, Blelloch R. Nat Genet. 2008 Dec . 40(12):1478-83. 10.1038/ng.250 PubMed 18978791.
Backbone
  Vector backbone: pGL3-Control
  Backbone manufacturer: Promega
  Backbone size w/o insert (bp): 5256
  Vector type: Mammalian Expression, Luciferase
Growth in bacteria
  Bacterial resistance: Ampicillin, 100 μg/mL
  Growth temperature: 37°C
  Growth strain: DH5alpha
  Copy number: High Copy
Gene/Insert
  Gene/Insert name: p27 3'UTR
  Species: M. musculus (mouse)
  Insert size (bp): 1300
  GenBank ID: NM_009875
  Entrez Gene: Cdkn1b (a.k.a. Kip1, p27, p27Kip1)
  Cloning method: Restriction Enzyme; 5′ cloning site NheI (destroyed during cloning); 3′ cloning site NheI (destroyed during cloning)
  Sequencing primers: 5′ GGAAAACTCGACGCAAGA; 3′ CACATTTGTAGAGGTTTTACTTGCT
Terms and licenses: Academic/Nonprofit Terms; Industry Terms: Not Available to Industry
How to cite: pGL-p27UTR was a gift from Robert Blelloch (Addgene plasmid # 20881 ; http://n2t.net/addgene:20881 ; RRID:Addgene_20881)
